>Addgene plasmid #129956 | pRDAX-309 C-Tag Venus173/155[2] L20 FKBP mCherry | depositor full sequence | sequence record 249334 | Full Sequence
GCCTGCCTCCAGGCCTCAATATTGGCCATTAGCCATATTATTCATTGGTTATATAGCATAAATCAATATT
GGCTATTGGCCATTGCATACGTTGTATCTATATCATAATATGTACATTTATATTGGCTCATGTCCAATAT
GACCGCCATGTTGGCATTGATTATTGACTAGTTATTAATAGTAATCAATTACGGGGTCATTAGTTCATAG
CCCATATATGGAGTTCCGCGTTACATAACTTACGGTAAATGGCCCGCCTGGCTGACCGCCCAACGACCCC
CGCCCATTGACGTCAATAATGACGTATGTTCCCATAGTAACGCCAATAGGGACTTTCCATTGACGTCAAT
GGGTGGAGTATTTACGGTAAACTGCCCACTTGGCAGTACATCAAGTGTATCATATGCCAAGTCCGCCCCC
TATTGACGTCAATGACGGTAAATGGCCCGCCTGGCATTATGCCCAGTACATGACCTTACGGGACTTTCCT
ACTTGGCAGTACATCTACGTATTAGTCATCGCTATTACCATGGTGATGCGGTTTTGGCAGTACACCAATG
GGCGTGGATAGCGGTTTGACTCACGGGGATTTCCAAGTCTCCACCCCATTGACGTCAATGGGAGTTTGTT
TTGGCACCAAAATCAACGGGACTTTCCAAAATGTCGTAATAACCCCGCCCCGTTGACGCAAATGGGCGGT
AGGCGTGTACGGTGGGAGGTCTATATAAGCAGAGCTCGTTTAGTGAACCGTCAGATCACTAGAAGCTTTA
TTGCGGTAGTTTATCACAGTTAAATTGCTAACGCAGTCAGTGCTTCTGACACAACAGTCTCGAACTTAAG
CTGCAGAAGTTGGTCGTGAGGCACTGGGCAGGTAAGTATCAAGGTTACAAGACAGGTTTAAGGAGACCAA
TAGAAACTGGGCTTGTCGAGACAGAGAAGACTCTTGCGTTTCTGATAGGCACCTATTGGTCTTACTGACA
TCCACTTTGCCTTTCTCTCCACAGGTGTCCACTCCCAGGCCACCATGGGAGTGCAGGTGGAAACCATCTC
CCCAGGAGACGGGCGCACCTTCCCCAAGCGCGGCCAGACCTGCGTGGTGCACTACACCGGGATGCTTGAA
GATGGAAAGAAATTTGATTCCTCCCGGGACAGAAACAAGCCCTTTAAGTTTATGCTAGGCAAGCAGGAGG
TGATCCGAGGCTGGGAAGAAGGGGTTGCCCAGATGAGTGTGGGTCAGAGAGCCAAACTGACTATATCTCC
AGATTATGCCTATGGTGCCACTGGGCACCCAGGCATCATCCCACCACATGCCACTCTCGTCTTCGATGTG
GAGCTTCTAAAACTGGAAGGGAGTCCTGGCGGTGGATCCGGAGGCTCTGGGAGCTCTGCCAGCGGTGGCA
GCACCAGTGATAAGCAGAAGAATGGGATTAAGGCGAACTTCAAGATCCGACACAACATCGAGGATGGTGG
GGTCCAGCTTGCCGACCATTATCAGCAGAACACACCCATTGGGGATGGACCAGTCCTGTTGCCGGATAAC
CACTACCTCAGTTACCAGAGCAAACTGTCCAAAGATCCCAATGAGAAGAGGGACCATATGGTACTGCTCG
AATTCGTGACTGCAGCAGGCATTACCCTTGGGATGGATGAACTTTATAAGTAAGAATTCAGATCCGCCCC
TCTCCCTCCCCCCCCCCTAACGTTACTGGCCGAAGCCGCTTGGAATAAGGCCGGTGTGCGTTTGTCTATA
TGTTATTTTCCACCATATTGCCGTCTTTTGGCAATGTGAGGGCCCGGAAACCTGGCCCTGTCTTCTTGAC
GAGCATTCCTAGGGGTCTTTCCCCTCTCGCCAAAGGAATGCAAGGTCTGTTGAATGTCGTGAAGGAAGCA
GTTCCTCTGGTAGCTTCTTGAAGACAAACAACGTCTGTAGCGACCCTTTGCAGGCAGCGGAACCCCCCAC
CTGGCGACAGGTGCCTCTGCGGCCAAAAGCCACGTGTATAAGATACACCTGCAAAGGCGGCACAACCCCA
GTGCCACGTTGTGAGTTGGATAGTTGTGGAAAGAGTCAAATGGCTCTCCTCAAGCGTATTCAACAAGGGG
CTGAAGGATGCCCAGAAGGTACCCCATTGTATGGGATCTGATCTGGGGCCTCGGTACACATGCTTTACAT
GTGTTTAGTCGAGGTTAAAAAAACGTCTAGGCCCCCCGAACCACGGGGACGTGGTTTTCCTTTGAAAAAC
ACGATGATAATATGGCCACAACCATGGTGAGCAAGGGCGAGGAGGATAACATGGCCATCATCAAGGAGTT
CATGCGCTTCAAGGTGCACATGGAGGGCTCCGTGAACGGCCACGAGTTCGAGATCGAGGGCGAGGGCGAG
GGCCGCCCCTACGAGGGCACCCAGACCGCCAAGCTGAAGGTGACCAAGGGTGGCCCCCTGCCCTTCGCCT
GGGACATCCTGTCCCCTCAGTTCATGTACGGCTCCAAGGCCTACGTGAAGCACCCCGCCGACATCCCCGA
CTACTTGAAGCTGTCCTTCCCCGAGGGCTTCAAGTGGGAGCGCGTGATGAACTTCGAGGACGGCGGCGTG
GTGACCGTGACCCAGGACTCCTCCCTGCAGGACGGCGAGTTCATCTACAAGGTGAAGCTGCGCGGCACCA
ACTTCCCCTCCGACGGCCCCGTAATGCAGAAGAAGACCATGGGCTGGGAGGCCTCCTCCGAGCGGATGTA
CCCCGAGGACGGCGCCCTGAAGGGCGAGATCAAGCAGAGGCTGAAGCTGAAGGACGGCGGCCACTACGAC
GCTGAGGTCAAGACCACCTACAAGGCCAAGAAGCCCGTGCAGCTGCCCGGCGCCTACAACGTCAACATCA
AGTTGGACATCACCTCCCACAACGAGGACTACACCATCGTGGAACAGTACGAACGCGCCGAGGGCCGCCA
CTCCACCGGCGGCATGGACGAGCTGTACAAGTAAACCGGTGCTCGAGGTACCGATGAATAGCTAAGGTCG
AGGCCGCAGGTAAGTATCAAGGTTACAAGACAGGTTTAAGGAGACCAATAGAAACTGGGCTTGTCGAGAC
AGAGAAGACTCTTGCGTTTCTGATAGGCACCTATTGGTCTTACTGACATCCACTTTGCCTTTCTCTCCAC
AGGTGTCGACAATCAACCTCTGGATTACAAAATTTGTGAAAGATTGACTGGTATTCTTAACTATGTTGCT
CCTTTTACGCTATGTGGATACGCTGCTTTAATGCCTTTGTATCATGCTATTGCTTCCCGTATGGCTTTCA
TTTTCTCCTCCTTGTATAAATCCTGGTTGCTGTCTCTTTATGAGGAGTTGTGGCCCGTTGTCAGGCAACG
TGGCGTGGTGTGCACTGTGTTTGCTGACGCAACCCCCACTGGTTGGGGCATTGCCACCACCTGTCAGCTC
CTTTCCGGGACTTTCGCTTTCCCCCTCCCTATTGCCACGGCGGAACTCATCGCCGCCTGCCTTGCCCGCT
GCTGGACAGGGGCTCGGCTGTTGGGCACTGACAATTCCGTGGTGTTGTCGGGGAAGCTGACGTCCTTTCC
ATGGCTGCTCGCCTGTGTTGCCACCTGGATTCTGCGCGGGACGTCCTTCTGCTACGTCCCTTCGGCCCTC
AATCCAGCGGACCTTCCTTCCCGCGGCCTGCTGCCGGCTCTGCGGCCTCTTCCGCGTCTTCGCCTTCGCC
CTCAGACGAGTCGGATCTCCCTTTGGGCCGCCTCCCCGCCTGGAATTCGAGCTCGGTACGATCAGCCTCG
ACTGTGCCTTCTAGTTGCCAGCCATCTGTTGTTTGCCCCTCCCCCGTGCCTTCCTTGACCCTGGAAGGTG
CCACTCCCACTGTCCTTTCCTAATAAAATGAGGAAATTGCATCGCATTGTCTGAGTAGGTGTCATTCTAT
TCTGGGGGGTGGGGTGGGGCAGGACAGCAAGGGGGAGGATTGGGAAGACAATAGCCCAGCTTTTGTTCCC
TTTAGTGAGGGTTAATTGCGCGCTTGGCGTAATCATGGTCATAGCTGTTTCCTGTGTGAAATTGTTATCC
GCTAATTCACTCCTCAGGTGCAGGCTGCCTATCAGAAGGTGGTGGCTGGTGTGGCCAATGCCCTGGCTCA
CAAATACCACTGAGATCTTTTTCCCTCTGCCAAAAATTATGGGGACATCATGAAGCCCCTTGAGCATCTG
ACTTCTGGCTAATAAAGGAAATTTATTTTCATTGCAATAGTGTGTTGGAATTTTTTGTGTCTCTCACTCG
GAAGGACATATGGGAGGGCAAATCATTTAAAACATCAGAATGAGTATTTGGTTTAGAGTTTGGCAACATA
TGCCCATATGCTGGCTGCCATGAACAAAGGTTGGCTATAAAGAGGTCATCAGTATATGAAACAGCCCCCT
GCTGTCCATTCCTTATTCCATAGAAAAGCCTTGACTTGAGGTTAGATTTTTTTTATATTTTGTTTTGTGT
TATTTTTTTCTTTAACATCCCTAAAATTTTCCTTACATGTTTTACTAGCCAGATTTTTCCTCCTCTCCTG
ACTACTCCCAGTCATAGCTGTCCCTCTTCTCTTATGGAGATCGGCCGGCCGCCGGCGTCGACGCGCGCGG
CCGCGGCGCGCCGTTGCTGGCGTTTTTCCATAGGCTCCGCCCCCCTGACGAGCATCACAAAAATCGACGC
TCAAGTCAGAGGTGGCGAAACCCGACAGGACTATAAAGATACCAGGCGTTTCCCCCTGGAAGCTCCCTCG
TGCGCTCTCCTGTTCCGACCCTGCCGCTTACCGGATACCTGTCCGCCTTTCTCCCTTCGGGAAGCGTGGC
GCTTTCTCATAGCTCACGCTGTAGGTATCTCAGTTCGGTGTAGGTCGTTCGCTCCAAGCTGGGCTGTGTG
CACGAACCCCCCGTTCAGCCCGACCGCTGCGCCTTATCCGGTAACTATCGTCTTGAGTCCAACCCGGTAA
GACACGACTTATCGCCACTGGCAGCAGCCACTGGTAACAGGATTAGCAGAGCGAGGTATGTAGGCGGTGC
TACAGAGTTCTTGAAGTGGTGGCCTAACTACGGCTACACTAGAAGAACAGTATTTGGTATCTGCGCTCTG
CTGAAGCCAGTTACCTTCGGAAAAAGAGTTGGTAGCTCTTGATCCGGCAAACAAACCACCGCTGGTAGCG
GTGGTTTTTTTGTTTGCAAGCAGCAGATTACGCGCAGAAAAAAAGGATCTCAAGAAGATCCTTTGATCTT
TTCTACGGGGTCTGACGCTCAGTGGAACGAAAACTCACGTTAAGGGATTTTGGTCATGAGATTATCAAAA
AGGATCTTCACCTAGATCCTTTTAAATTAAAAATGAAGTTTTAAATCAATCTAAAGTATATATGAGTAAA
CTTGGTCTGACAGTTACCAATGCTTAATCAGTGAGGCACCTATCTCAGCGATCTGTCTATTTCGTTCATC
CATAGTTGCCTGACTCCCCGTCGTGTAGATAACTACGATACGGGAGGGCTTACCATCTGGCCCCAGTGCT
GCAATGATACCGCGAGACCCACGCTCACCGGCTCCAGATTTATCAGCAATAAACCAGCCAGCCGGAAGGG
CCGAGCGCAGAAGTGGTCCTGCAACTTTATCCGCCTCCATCCAGTCTATTAATTGTTGCCGGGAAGCTAG
AGTAAGTAGTTCGCCAGTTAATAGTTTGCGCAACGTTGTTGCCATTGCTACAGGCATCGTGGTGTCACGC
TCGTCGTTTGGTATGGCTTCATTCAGCTCCGGTTCCCAACGATCAAGGCGAGTTACATGATCCCCCATGT
TGTGCAAAAAAGCGGTTAGCTCCTTCGGTCCTCCGATCGTTGTCAGAAGTAAGTTGGCCGCAGTGTTATC
ACTCATGGTTATGGCAGCACTGCATAATTCTCTTACTGTCATGCCATCCGTAAGATGCTTTTCTGTGACT
GGTGAGTACTCAACCAAGTCATTCTGAGAATAGTGTATGCGGCGACCGAGTTGCTCTTGCCCGGCGTCAA
TACGGGATAATACCGCGCCACATAGCAGAACTTTAAAAGTGCTCATCATTGGAAAACGTTCTTCGGGGCG
AAAACTCTCAAGGATCTTACCGCTGTTGAGATCCAGTTCGATGTAACCCACTCGTGCACCCAACTGATCT
TCAGCATCTTTTACTTTCACCAGCGTTTCTGGGTGAGCAAAAACAGGAAGGCAAAATGCCGCAAAAAAGG
GAATAAGGGCGACACGGAAATGTTGAATACTCATACTCTTCCTTTTTCAATATTATTGAAGCATTTATCA
GGGTTATTGTCTCATGAGCGGATACATATTTGAATGTATTTAGAAAAATAAACAAATAGGGGTTCCGCGC
ACATTTCCCCGAAAAGTGCCACCTGACGTCTAAGAAACCATTATTATCATGACATTAACCTATAAAAATA
GGCGTATCACGAGGCCCTTTCGTCTACGCGCGCGCCGGCGGCGCGCCGTCGACGGCCGGCCGCGGCCGC
Features (pLannotate 1.2.2; 17 found; start..end, strand, type, name):
    155..532     +  enhancer       CMV enhancer: human cytomegalovirus immediate early enhancer
    534..733     +  promoter       CMV promoter: human cytomegalovirus (CMV) immediate early promoter
    872..1004    +  intron         chimeric intron: chimera between introns from human β-globin and immunoglobulin heavy chain genes
   1025..1348    +  CDS            FKBP1A: FKB1A_HUMAN - Also known as FKBP1, FKBP12. Experimental evidence at protein level: Swiss-Prot protein existence level 1. Keeps in an inactive conformation TGFBR1, the TGF-beta type I serine/threonine kinase receptor, preventing TGF-beta receptor activation in absence of ligand. Recruits SMAD7 to ACVR1B which prevents the association of SMAD2 and SMAD3 with the activin receptor complex, thereby blocking the activin signal. May modulate the RYR1 calcium channel activity. PPIases accelerate the folding of proteins. It catalyzes the cis-trans isomerization of proline imidic peptide bonds in oligop
   1403..1660    +  CDS            mVenus (fragment): mVenus is a basic (constitutively fluorescent) yellow fluorescent protein published in 2006, derived from Aequorea victoria. It is reported to be a rapidly-maturing monomer with moderate acid sensitivity.
   1677..2263    +  misc_feature   IRES2: internal ribosome entry site (IRES) of the encephalomyocarditis virus (EMCV)
   2264..2971    +  CDS            mCherry: mCherry is a basic (constitutively fluorescent) red fluorescent protein published in 2004, derived from Discosoma sp.. It is reported to be a very rapidly-maturing monomer with low acid sensitivity.
   3020..3152    +  intron         chimeric intron: chimera between introns from human β-globin and immunoglobulin heavy chain genes
   3161..3749    +  misc_feature   WPRE: woodchuck hepatitis virus posttranscriptional regulatory element
   3753..3769    +  misc_feature   MCS (fragment): pUC18/19 multiple cloning site
   3782..3893    +  polyA_signal   bGH poly(A) signal: bovine growth hormone polyadenylation signal
   3989..4007    -  promoter       T3 promoter: promoter for bacteriophage T3 RNA polymerase
   4066..4140    +  CDS            HBB (fragment): HBB_PONPY - Experimental evidence at transcript level: Swiss-Prot protein existence level 2. Involved in oxygen transport from the lung to the various peripheral tissues. From Pongo pygmaeus (Bornean orangutan).
   4211..4266    +  polyA_signal   β-globin poly(A) signal: rabbit β-globin polyadenylation signal (Gil and Proudfoot, 1987)
   4645..5233    -  rep_origin     ori: high-copy-number ColE1/pMB1/pBR322/pUC origin of replication
   5404..6264    -  CDS            AmpR: β-lactamase; bla; confers resistance to ampicillin, carbenicillin, and related antibiotics
   6265..6369    -  promoter       AmpR promoter: bla
