[The description below was written by a language model from this plasmid's Addgene catalogue record and pLannotate feature annotations shown in this document.]
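Description:
pRDAX-309 C-Tag Venus173/155[2] L20 FKBP mCherry is a custom-built mammalian expression plasmid of about 6.5 kb, designed as a protein–protein interaction assay vector for bimolecular or trimolecular fluorescence complementation (BiFC/TriFC). It is maintained in E. coli as a high-copy plasmid through a ColE1/pUC-type origin and is selected with ampicillin via the β-lactamase gene and its native promoter.

The expression unit is driven by the human CMV immediate-early enhancer and promoter, followed by a chimeric β-globin/immunoglobulin intron that promotes efficient processing of the transcript. The first open reading frame encodes FKBP (FKBP12/FKBP1A). The catalogue lists it as mouse, whereas the automated annotation matched the human protein, which is highly similar. After a short gap, which presumably corresponds to the "L20" linker in the name, comes a partial mVenus coding segment, placing the split-Venus fragment at the C-terminus of FKBP, as "C-Tag" indicates. This fragment is non-fluorescent alone and yields yellow fluorescence only when a partner protein carrying the complementary Venus piece(s) brings the fragments together. The record does not spell out the exact fragment boundaries beyond the 173/155 designation.

Downstream, an EMCV IRES allows translation of full-length mCherry from the same transcript. This gives a constitutive red signal that can mark transfected cells and serve as a reference for the complementation signal. A second copy of the chimeric intron, a WPRE and the bGH polyadenylation signal complete the cassette. A T3 promoter and a β-globin fragment with a rabbit β-globin poly(A) signal lie further along the backbone. FKBP is best known as a partner in rapamycin-induced dimerisation, so this construct may serve as a control or inducible partner, though the record does not say so.
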