Addgene plasmid #129956: pRDAX-309 C-Tag Venus173/155[2] L20 FKBP mCherry
Purpose: PPI (BiFC/TriFC) assay vector
Depositing lab: Gary Lewin. Depositing organization: Max-Delbrueck-Centrum fuer Molekulare Medizin (MDC).
Backbone
  Vector backbone: custom built
  Vector type: Mammalian Expression
Growth in bacteria
  Bacterial resistance: Ampicillin, 100 μg/mL
  Growth temperature: 37°C
  Growth strain: DH5alpha
  Copy number: High Copy
Gene/Insert
  Gene/Insert name: FKBP
  Species: M. musculus (mouse)
  Cloning method: Restriction Enzyme; 5′ cloning site unknown (unknown if destroyed); 3′ cloning site unknown (unknown if destroyed)
Terms and licenses: Academic/Nonprofit Terms; Industry Terms: Not Available to Industry
How to cite: pRDAX-309 C-Tag Venus173/155[2] L20 FKBP mCherry was a gift from Gary Lewin (Addgene plasmid # 129956 ; http://n2t.net/addgene:129956 ; RRID:Addgene_129956)
